Addgene plasmid #48987: pBEG R2-iPuro-L3 #BGV205
Purpose: Supplies the selection marker (puromycin resistance) and IRES with flanked by AttR2 and AttL3 sites for Gateway cloning recombination reaction. (This corresponds to a module 3 plasmid).
Depositing lab: David Dankort. Depositing organization: McGill University. Publication: A modular lentiviral and retroviral construction system to rapidly generate vectors for gene expression and gene knockdown in vitro and in vivo. Geiling B, Vandal G, Posner AR, de Bruyns A, Dutchak KL, Garnett S, Dankort D. PLoS One. 2013 Oct 11;8(10):e76279. doi: 10.1371/journal.pone.0076279. PubMed 24146852.
Backbone
  Vector backbone: pBEG R2+xL3 (Addgene plasmid 48952)
  Backbone manufacturer: Dankort Lab
  Total vector size (bp): 3480
  Vector type: Gateway cloning vector
  Selectable markers: Puromycin
Growth in bacteria
  Bacterial resistance: Kanamycin, 50 μg/mL
  Growth temperature: 37°C
  Growth strain: DH5alpha
  Copy number: Unknown
Gene/Insert
  Gene/Insert name: puromycin resistance (alt name: N-acetyl-transferase)
  Promoter: NA
  Tag / fusion protein: IRES (weak) (N terminal on insert)
  Cloning method: Restriction Enzyme; 5′ cloning site unknown (unknown if destroyed); 3′ cloning site unknown (unknown if destroyed)
  Sequencing primers: 5′ M13-F20; 3′ M13R
Terms and licenses: Academic/Nonprofit Terms; Industry Terms: Not Available to Industry
Depositor comments: Please note that Addgene's sequencing results identified a few sequencing differences when compared to the full plasmid sequence provided by the depositing laboratory. According to the depositing lab, these differences are not a concern for the function of the plasmid.
How to cite: pBEG R2-iPuro-L3 #BGV205 was a gift from David Dankort (Addgene plasmid # 48987 ; http://n2t.net/addgene:48987 ; RRID:Addgene_48987)
