[The description below was written by a language model from this plasmid's Addgene catalogue record.]
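Description:
pBEG R2-iPuro-L3 is a small Gateway entry-type plasmid, about 3.5 kb, built on the pBEG R2+xL3 backbone. It belongs to a modular system for assembling lentiviral and retroviral expression and knockdown vectors, in which it serves as a "module 3" donor. It is propagated in standard E. coli cloning strains under kanamycin selection. The record does not state its origin of replication, and its copy number is listed as unknown.

The payload is an internal ribosome entry site, described as a weak IRES, placed directly upstream of the puromycin resistance gene (puromycin N-acetyltransferase). The whole cassette is flanked by attR2 and attL3 recombination sites. No promoter is included, which is by design. After a multisite Gateway recombination joins this module with upstream modules and a viral destination backbone, the IRES-puro unit sits downstream of another coding sequence on the same transcript. The IRES then allows cap-independent translation of the resistance marker from that bicistronic message, linking drug selection to expression of the upstream gene. The specific att sites determine the position and orientation of the cassette in the final assembly.

The plasmid is therefore a building block rather than a functional mammalian expression vector, used to add puromycin selectability to custom viral vectors for work in cultured cells or in vivo. The cloning sites used to insert the cassette are not recorded. The repository notes a few differences between its own sequencing and the depositor's reference sequence, which the depositing lab considers functionally unimportant.
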