>Addgene plasmid #48987 | pBEG R2-iPuro-L3 #BGV205 | depositor partial sequence | sequence record 71730 | Full sequence
CCAATACGCAAACCGCCTCTCCCCGCGCGTTGGCCGATTCATTAATGCAGCTGGCACGACAGGTTTCCCG
ACTGGAAAGCGGGCAGTGAGCGCAACGCAATTAATGTGAGTTAGCTCACTCATTAGGCACCCCAGGCTTT
ACACTTTATGCTTCCGCGGCTCGTATGTTGTGTGGAATTGTGAGCGGATAACAATTTCACACAGGAAACA
GCTATGACCATGATTACGCCACTAGCAGATCTGCCGGCCATAGTGACTGGATATGTTGTGTTTTACAGTA
TTATGTAGTCTGTTTTTTATGCAAAATCTAATTTAATATATTGATATTTATATCATTTTACGTTTCTCGT
TCAGCTTTCTTGTACAAAGTGGTTCGATAATTCCGCCCCTCTCCCTCCCCCCCCCCTAACGTTACTGGCC
GAAGCCGCTTGGAATAAGGCCGGTGTGCGTTTGTCTATATGTTATTTTCCACCATATTGCCGTCTTTTGG
CAATGTGAGGGCCCGGAAACCTGGCCCTGTCTTCTTGACGAGCATTCCTAGGGGTCTTTCCCCTCTCGCC
AAAGGAATGCAAGGTCTGTTGAATGTCGTGAAGGAAGCAGTTCCTCTGGAAGCTTCTTGAAGACAAACAA
CGTCTGTAGCGACCCTTTGCAGGCAGCGGAACCCCCCACCTGGCGACAGGTGCCTCTGCGGCCAAAAGCC
ACGTGTATAAGATACACCTGCAAAGGCGGCACAACCCCAGTGCCACGTTGTGAGTTGGATAGTTGTGGAA
AGAGTCAAATGGCTCTCCTCAAGCGTATTCAACAAGGGGCTGAAGGATGCCCAGAAGGTACCCCATTGTA
TGGGATCTGATCTGGGGCCTCGGTGCACATGCTTTACATGTGTTTAGTCGAGGTTAAAAAACGTCTAGGC
CCCCCGAACCACGGGGACGTGGTTTTCCTTTGAAAAACACGATGATAAGCTTATGACCGAGTACAAGCCC
ACGGTGCGCCTCGCCACCCGCGACGACGTCCCCAGGGCCGTACGCACCCTCGCCGCCGCGTTCGCCGACT
ACCCCGCCACGCGCCACACCGTCGATCCGGACCGCCACATCGAGCGGGTCACCGAGCTGCAAGAACTCTT
CCTCACGCGCGTCGGGCTCGACATCGGCAAGGTGTGGGTCGCGGACGACGGCGCCGCGGTGGCGGTCTGG
ACCACGCCGGAGAGCGTCGAAGCGGGGGCGGTGTTCGCCGAGATCGGCCCGCGCATGGCCGAGTTGAGCG
GTTCCCGGCTGGCCGCGCAGCAACAGATGGAAGGCCTCCTGGCGCCGCACCGGCCCAAGGAGCCCGCGTG
GTTCCTGGCCACCGTCGGCGTCTCGCCCGACCACCAGGGCAAGGGTCTGGGCAGCGCCGTCGTGCTCCCC
GGAGTGGAGGCGGCCGAGCGCGCCGGGGTGCCCGCCTTCCTGGAGACCTCCGCGCCCCGCAACCTCCCCT
TCTACGAGCGGCTCGGCTTCACCGTCACCGCCGACGTCGAGGTGCCCGAAGGACCGCGCACCTGGTGCAT
GACCCGCAAGCCCGGTGCCTGAGGATCACGCGTCTCGAGATATCGGCGCGCCCCCGGGCAACTTTATTAT
ACAAAGTTGGCATTATAAAAAAGCATTGCTCATCAATTTGTTGCAACGAACAGGTCACTATCAGTCAAAA
TAAAATCATTATTTACTAGTGTTAACTTCGATCCCCAATTCGCCCTATAGTGAGTCGTATTACAATTCAC
TGGCCGTCGTTTTACAACGTCGTGACTGGGAAAACCCTGGCGTTACCCAACTTAATCGCCTTGCAGCACA
TCCCCCTTTCGCCAGCTGGCGTAATAGCGAAGAGGCCCGCACCGATCGCCCTTCCCAACAGTTGCGCAGC
CTGAATGGCGAATGAGCTTGCGCCGTCCCGTCAAGTCAGCGTAATGCTCTGCCAGTGTTACAACCAATTA
ACCAATTCTGATTAGAAAAACTCATCGAGCATCAAATGAAACTGCAATTTATTCATATCAGGATTATCAA
TACCATATTTTTGAAAAAGCCGTTTCTGTAATGAAGGAGAAAACTCACCGAGGCAGTTCCATAGGATGGC
AAGATCCTGGTATCGGTCTGCGATTCCGACTCGTCCAACATCAATACAACCTATTAATTTCCCCTCGTCA
AAAATAAGGTTATCAAGTGAGAAATCACCATGAGTGACGACTGAATCCGGTGAGAATGGCAAAAGGTTAT
GCATTTCTTTCCAGACTTGTTCAACAGGCCAGCCATTACGCTCGTCATCAAAATCACTCGCATCAACCAA
ACCGTTATTCATTCGTGATTGCGCCTGAGCGAGACGAAATACGCGATCGCTGTTAAAAGGACAATTACAA
ACAGGAATCGAATGCAACCGGCGCAGGAACACTGCCAGCGCATCAACAATATTTTCACCTGAATCAGGAT
ATTCTTCTAATACCTGGAATGCTGTTTTCCCAGGGATCGCAGTGGTGAGTAACCATGCATCATCAGGAGT
ACGGATAAAATGCTTGATGGTCGGAAGAGGCATAAATTCCGTCAGCCAGTTTAGTCTGACCATCTCATCT
GTAACATCATTGGCAACGCTACCTTTGCCATGTTTCAGAAACAACTCTGGCGCATCGGGCTTCCCATACA
ATCAATAGATTGTCGCACCTGATTGCCCGACATTATCGCGAGCCCATTTATACCCATATAAATCAGCATC
CATGTTGGAATTTAATCGCGGCCTCGACGAGCAAGACGTTTCCCGTTGAATATGGCTCATAACACCCCTT
GTATTACTGTTTATGTAAGCAGACAGTTTTATTGTTCATGATGATATATTTTTATCTTGTGCAATGTAAC
ATCAGAGATTTTGAGACACTCGACAAGATGATCTTCTTGAGATCGTTTTGGTCTGCGCGTAATCTCTTGC
TCTGAAAACGAAAAAACCGCCTTGCAGGGCGGTTTTTCGAAGGTTCTCTGAGCTACCAACTCTTTGAACC
GAGGTAACTGGCTTGGAGGAGCGCAGTCACCAAAACTTGTCCTTTCAGTTTAGCCTTAACCGGCGCATGA
CTTCAAGACTAACTCCTCTAAATCAATTACCAGTGGCTGCTGCCAGTGGTGCTTTTGCATGTCTTTCCGG
GTTGGACTCAAGACGATAGTTACCGGATAAGGCGCAGCGGTCGGACTGAACGGGGGGTTCGTGCATACAG
TCCAGCTTGGAGCGAACTGCCTACCCGGAACTGAGTGTCAGGCGTGGAATGAGACAAACGCGGCCATAAC
AGCGGAATGACACCGGTAAACCGAAAGGCAGGAACAGGAGAGCGCACGAGGGAGCCGCCAGGGGAAACGC
CTGGTATCTTTATAGTCCTGTCGGGTTTCGCCACCACTGATTTGAGCGTCAGATTTCGTGATGCTTGTCA
GGGGGGCGGAGCCTATGGAAAAACGGCTTTGCCGCGGCCCTCTCACTTCC
