>Addgene plasmid #48987 | pBEG R2-iPuro-L3 #BGV205 | addgene partial sequence | sequence record 75157 | M13pUC-Fwd 5'-CCCAGTCACGACGTTGTAAAACG-3'
CGACTCACTATAGGGCGAATTGGGGATCGAAGTTAACACTAGTAAATAATGATTTTATTTTGACTGATAG
TGACCTGTTCGTTGCAACAAATTGATGAGCAATGCTTTTTTATAATGCCAACTTTGTATAATAAAGTTGC
CCGGGGGCGCGCCGATATCTCGAGACGCGTGATCCTCAGGCACCGGGCTTGCGGGTCATGCACCAGGTGC
GCGGTCCTTCGGGCACCTCGACGTCGGCGGTGACGGTGAAGCCGAGCCGCTCGTAGAAGGGGAGGTTGCG
GGGCGCGGAGGTCTCCAGGAAGGCGGGCACCCCGGCGCGCTCGGCCGCCTCCACTCCGGGGAGCACGACG
GCGCTGCCCAGACCCTTGCCCTGGTGGTCGGGCGAGACGCCGACGGTGGCCAGGAACCACGCGGGCTCCT
TGGGCCGGTGCGGCGCCAGGAGGCCTTCCATCTGTTGCTGCGCGGCCAGCCGGGAACCGCTCAACTCGGC
CATGCGCGGGCCGATCTCGGCGAACACCGCCCCCGCTTCGACGCTCTCCGGCGTGGTCCAGACCGCCACC
GCGGCGCCGTCGTCCGCGACCCACACCTTGCCGATGTCGAGCCCGACGCGCGTGAGGAAGAGTTCTTGCA
GCTCGGTGACCCGCTCGATGTGGCGGTCCGGATCGACGGTGTGGCGCGTGGCGGGGTAGTCGGCGAACGC
GGCGGCGAGGGTGCGTACGGCCCTGGGGACGTCGTCGCGGGTGGCGAGGCGCACCGTGGGCTTGTACTCG
GTCATGGTGGATCAAGCTTATCATCGTGTTTTTCAAAGGAAAACCACGTCCCCGTGGTTCGGGGGGCCTA
GACGTTTTTT
