>Addgene plasmid #48987 | pBEG R2-iPuro-L3 #BGV205 | addgene partial sequence | sequence record 75486 | M13pUC-rev 5'-AGCGGATAACAATTTCACACAGG-3'
CCACTAGCAGATCTGCCGGCCATAGTGACTGGATATGTTGTGTTTTACAGTATTATGTAGTCTGTTTTTT
ATGCAAAATCTAATTTAATATATTGATATTTATATCATTTTACGTTTCTCGTTCAGCTTTCTTGTACAAA
GTGGTTCGATAATTCCGCCCCCCCC
